Addgene plasmid #175911: pDL106
Purpose: pENTRY for Gateway LR reaction
Depositing lab: Nemo Peeters. Depositing organization: CNRS UMR 2594, INRA UMR 0441, Laboratoire des Interactions Plantes Micro-organismes (LIPM). Publication: An NLR integrated domain toolkit to identify plant pathogen effector targets. Landry D, Mila I, Sabbagh CRR, Zaffuto M, Pouzet C, Tremousaygue D, Dabos P, Deslandes L, Peeters N. Plant J. 2023 Sep;115(5):1443-1457. doi: 10.1111/tpj.16331. Epub 2023 Jul 24. PubMed 37248633.
Backbone
  Vector backbone: pDONOR207
  Vector type: pENTRY clone
Growth in bacteria
  Bacterial resistance: Gentamicin, 10 μg/mL
  Growth temperature: 37°C
  Growth strain: DH5alpha
  Copy number: High Copy
Gene/Insert
  Gene/Insert name: ID#36
  Species: Medicago truncatula
  Cloning method: Gateway Cloning
  Sequencing primers: 5′ n/a
Terms and licenses: Academic/Nonprofit Terms; Industry Terms: Not Available to Industry
Depositor comments: Please visit https://www.biorxiv.org/content/10.1101/2021.08.23.457316v2 for bioRxiv preprint.
How to cite: pDL106 was a gift from Nemo Peeters (Addgene plasmid # 175911 ; http://n2t.net/addgene:175911 ; RRID:Addgene_175911)
