[The description below was written by a language model from this plasmid's Addgene catalogue record and pLannotate feature annotations shown in this document.]
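Description:
pDL106 is a Gateway entry clone built in the pDONR207-type donor backbone (recorded as "pDONOR207"), a small bacterial cloning plasmid of about 4.2 kb. It is not an expression vector. It replicates in E. coli from a high-copy ColE1/pUC-type origin and is selected with gentamicin. Resistance comes from the aacC1 gentamicin acetyltransferase gene, which is driven by the class 1 integron Pc promoter. The feature table also shows two kanamycin phosphotransferase fragments flanking the gentamicin cassette. This suggests that the gentamicin marker interrupts a former KanR gene, so kanamycin resistance should not be expected. The rrnB T1 and T2 terminators lie just upstream of the cloning region and shield the insert from read-through transcription from the backbone.

The payload is an insert named ID#36 from Medicago truncatula, located between attL1 and attL2 in an interval of roughly 850 bp. The annotation software found no features in this interval, and the record does not say which gene or protein domain ID#36 corresponds to. The associated publication describes a toolkit of integrated domains from plant NLR immune receptors for identifying targets of pathogen effectors, so ID#36 is presumably one member of that collection. No promoter, tag or reporter accompanies the insert. The flanking attL sites allow LR Clonase to move the fragment directionally into any attR-containing destination vector, which then provides the promoter, fusion partners and host-specific elements. The stated purpose is accordingly to serve as the entry clone for Gateway LR reactions, for example to build constructs for interaction screens between effectors and integrated domains.
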