Features (pLannotate 1.2.2; 10 found; start..end, strand, type, name):
     28..127     +  protein_bind   attL1: mutant version of attL; recombination site for the Gateway® LR reaction LR Clonase™
    974..1073    -  protein_bind   attL2: mutant version of attL; recombination site for the Gateway® LR reaction LR Clonase™
   1196..1822    +  CDS            KanR (fragment): aminoglycoside phosphotransferase; aph(3')-Ia; confers resistance to kanamycin in bacteria or G418 (Geneticin®) in eukaryotes
   1856..2389    -  CDS            GmR: gentamycin acetyltransferase; aacC1; confers resistance to gentamycin
   2578..2606    -  promoter       Pc promoter: intI1 (promoter lies within the coding sequence); class 1 integron promoter
   2584..2931    -  CDS            YPR2_ECOLX (fragment): Protein predicted: Swiss-Prot protein existence level 4. From Escherichia coli.
   2936..3120    +  CDS            KanR (fragment): aminoglycoside phosphotransferase; aph(3')-Ia; confers resistance to kanamycin in bacteria or G418 (Geneticin®) in eukaryotes
   3263..3851    +  rep_origin     ori: high-copy-number ColE1/pMB1/pBR322/pUC origin of replication
   3986..4013    -  terminator     rrnB T2 terminator: transcription terminator T2 from the E. coli rrnB gene
   4145..4188    +  terminator     rrnB T1 terminator: Escherichia coli rrnB; transcription terminator T1 from the E. coli rrnB gene
>Addgene plasmid #175911 | pDL106 | addgene full sequence | sequence record 375514 | Addgene NGS Result
GTTAACGCTAGCATGGATCTCGGGCCCCAAATAATGATTTTATTTTGACTGATAGTGACCTGTTCGTTGC
AACAAATTGATGAGCAATGCTTTTTTATAATGCCAACTTTGTACAAAAAAGCAGGCTTCGAAGGAGATAG
AACCATGGATGATTGGAGAAGTCTGGATTCCATTTATATTTTAGAAAGGTCTTCACCTCGGTCGTCAAGC
CTCCAATCACTTCGGATCAAATCCCATAATTCAATTGAATTATTTGAAGTCAAGCTTAAGATGGACATGC
TCACCGCTCTTGAAGATTTGCATATGAAATGCCAAAAGTTGTCATTTTCTGAAGGAGTTTGTCTACCTCC
CAAATTAAGAACAATTGTGATTTCTACCAAAAAAACAGCACCGCCGGTTACGGAATGGGGTCTCCAATAT
TTGACAGCTCTTTCATCATTGTGGATTGTAAAGGGTGATGATATATTTAACACCTTGATGAAGGAGTCAT
TGCTACCCATCTCCCTTGTGTCTCTAAATATCATGGTTCTCTCTGAAATGAAGTCCTTTGATGGAAATGG
GCTTCGACACCTCTTCTCTCTCCAATATCTCTATTTTGCGGGTTGTCAACAGCTTGGGTCATTGCCAGAA
AACTGCTTCCCTTCCTCACTGAAATCACTTAAATTTGTTGATTGTAAGAAGCTTGAGTTAATTCCAGTAA
ACTGCCTCCCATCATCGCTGAAATCACTTAAATTTGTTGATTGTAAGAAGCTTGAGTCATTACCAGAAAA
CTGCCTCCCATCATCGCTGAAATCACTTGAATTGTGGAAATGTGAAAAGCTAGAGTCATTACCAGAAGAC
AGCCTCCCTGACTCACTGAAGAGACTGGACATTTATGGATGTCCATTGTTAGAAGAAAGGTATAAAAGGA
AGGAACATTGGTCCAAAATTGCTCACATCCCTGTCATAGAAATAAATGACCAGGTTACAATAGACCCAGC
TTTCTTGTACAAAGTTGGCATTATAAGAAAGCATTGCTTATCAATTTGTTGCAACGAACAGGTCACTATC
AGTCAAAATAAAATCATTATTTGCCATCCAGCTGCAGCTCTGGCCCGTGTCTCAAAATCTCTGATGTTAC
ATTGCACAAGATAAAAATATATCATCATGAACAATAAAACTGTCTGCTTACATAAACAGTAATACAAGGG
GTGTTATGAGCCATATTCAACGGGAAACGTCGAGGCCGCGATTAAATTCCAACATGGATGCTGATTTATA
TGGGTATAAATGGGCTCGCGATAATGTCGGGCAATCAGGTGCGACAATCTATCGCTTGTATGGGAAGCCC
GATGCGCCAGAGTTGTTTCTGAAACATGGCAAAGGTAGCGTTGCCAATGATGTTACAGATGAGATGGTCA
GACTAAACTGGCTGACGGAATTTATGCCTCTTCCGACCATCAAGCATTTTATCCGTACTCCTGATGATGC
ATGGTTACTCACCACTGCGATCCCCGGAAAAACAGCATTCCAGGTATTAGAAGAATATCCTGATTCAGGT
GAAAATATTGTTGATGCGCTGGCAGTGTTCCTGCGCCGGTTGCATTCGATTCCTGTTTGTAATTGTCCTT
TTAACAGCGATCGCGTATTTCGTCTCGCTCAGGCGCAATCACGAATGAATAACGGTTTGGTTGATGCGAG
TGATTTTGATGACGAGCGTAATGGCTGGCCTGTTGAACAAGTCTGGAAAGAAATGCATAAACTTTTGCCA
TTCTCACCGGATTCAGTCGTCACTCATGGTGATTTCTCACTTGATAACCTTATTTTTGACGAGGGGAAAT
TAGGCCGGGAAGCCGATCTCGGCTTGAACGAATTGTTAGGTGGCGGTACTTGGGTCGATATCAAAGTGCA
TCACTTCTTCCCGTATGCCCAACTTTGTATAGAGAGCCACTGCGGGATCGTCACCGTAATCTGCTTGCAC
GTAGATCACATAAGCACCAAGCGCGTTGGCCTCATGCTTGAGGAGATTGATGAGCGCGGTGGCAATGCCC
TGCCTCCGGTGCTCGCCGGAGACTGCGAGATCATAGATATAGATCTCACTACGCGGCTGCTCAAACTTGG
GCAGAACGTAAGCCGCGAGAGCGCCAACAACCGCTTCTTGGTCGAAGGCAGCAAGCGCGATGAATGTCTT
ACTACGGAGCAAGTTCCCGAGGTAATCGGAGTCCGGCTGATGTTGGGAGTAGGTGGCTACGTCTCCGAAC
TCACGACCGAAAAGATCAAGAGCAGCCCGCATGGATTTGACTTGGTCAGGGCCGAGCCTACATGTGCGAA
TGATGCCCATACTTGAGCCACCTAACTTTGTTTTAGGGCGACTGCCCTGCTGCGTAACATCGTTGCTGCT
GCGTAACATCGTTGCTGCTCCATAACATCAAACATCGACCCACGGCGTAACGCGCTTGCTGCTTGGATGC
CCGAGGCATAGACTGTACAAAAAAACAGTCATAACAAGCCATGAAAACCGCCACTGCGCCGTTACCACCG
CTGCGTTCGGTCAAGGTTCTGGACCAGTTGCGTGAGCGCATACGCTACTTGCATTACAGTTTACGAACCG
AACAGGCTTATGTCAACTGGGTTCGTGCCTTCATCCGTTTCCACGGTGTGCGTCACCCGGCAACCTTGGG
CAGCAGCGAAGTCGAGGCATTTCTGTCCTGGCTGGCGAACGAGCGCAAGGTTTCGGTCTCCACGCATCGT
CAGGCATTGGCGGCCTTGCTGTTCTTCTACGGCAAGGTGCTGTGCACGGATCTGCCCTGGCTTCAGGAGA
TCGGAAGACCTCGGCCGTCGCGGCGCTTGCCGGTGGTGCTGACCCCGGATGAAGTGGTTCGCATCCTCGG
TTTTCTGGAAGGCGAGCATCGTTTGTTCGCCCAGGACTCTAGCTATAGTTCTAGTGGTTGGCTACTAATA
GGTTGTATTGATGTTGGACGAGTCGGAATCGCAGACCGATACCAGGATCTTGCCATCCTATGGAACTGCC
TCGGTGAGTTTTCTCCTTCATTACAGAAACGGCTTTTTCAAAAATATGGTATTGATAATCCTGATATGAA
TAAATTGCAGTTTCATTTGATGCTCGATGAGTTTTTCTAATCAGAATTGGTTAATTGGTTGTAACACTGG
CAGAGCATTACGCTGACTTGACGGGACGGCGCAAGCTCATGACCAAAATCCCTTAACGTGAGTTTTCGTT
CCACTGAGCGTCAGACCCCGTAGAAAAGATCAAAGGATCTTCTTGAGATCCTTTTTTTCTGCGCGTAATC
TGCTGCTTGCAAACAAAAAAACCACCGCTACCAGCGGTGGTTTGTTTGCCGGATCAAGAGCTACCAACTC
TTTTTCCGAAGGTAACTGGCTTCAGCAGAGCGCAGATACCAAATACTGTTCTTCTAGTGTAGCCGTAGTT
AGGCCACCACTTCAAGAACTCTGTAGCACCGCCTACATACCTCGCTCTGCTAATCCTGTTACCAGTGGCT
GCTGCCAGTGGCGATAAGTCGTGTCTTACCGGGTTGGACTCAAGACGATAGTTACCGGATAAGGCGCAGC
GGTCGGGCTGAACGGGGGGTTCGTGCACACAGCCCAGCTTGGAGCGAACGACCTACACCGAACTGAGATA
CCTACAGCGTGAGCTATGAGAAAGCGCCACGCTTCCCGAAGGGAGAAAGGCGGACAGGTATCCGGTAAGC
GGCAGGGTCGGAACAGGAGAGCGCACGAGGGAGCTTCCAGGGGGAAACGCCTGGTATCTTTATAGTCCTG
TCGGGTTTCGCCACCTCTGACTTGAGCGTCGATTTTTGTGATGCTCGTCAGGGGGGCGGAGCCTATGGAA
AAACGCCAGCAACGCGGCCTTTTTACGGTTCCTGGCCTTTTGCTGGCCTTTTGCTCACATGTTCTTTCCT
GCGTTATCCCCTGATTCTGTGGATAACCGTATTACCGCTAGCCAGGAAGAGTTTGTAGAAACGCAAAAAG
GCCATCCGTCAGGATGGCCTTCTGCTTAGTTTGATGCCTGGCAGTTTATGGCGGGCGTCCTGCCCGCCAC
CCTCCGGGCCGTTGCTTCACAACGTTCAAATCCGCTCCCGGCGGATTTGTCCTACTCAGGAGAGCGTTCA
CCGACAAACAACAGATAAAACGAAAGGCCCAGTCTTCCGACTGAGCCTTTCGTTTTATTTGATGCCTGGC
AGTTCCCTACTCTCGC
